Addgene plasmid #82866: pDONR223_GPR137B_p.S231F
Purpose: Gateway Donor vector containing GPR137B, part of the Target Accelerator Plasmid Collection.
Depositing lab: Jesse Boehm & Matthew Meyerson & David Root. Depositing organization: Broad Institute. Publication: High-throughput Phenotyping of Lung Cancer Somatic Mutations. Berger AH, Brooks AN, Wu X, Shrestha Y, Chouinard C, Piccioni F, Bagul M, Kamburov A, Imielinski M, Hogstrom L, Zhu C, Yang X, Pantel S, Sakai R, Watson J, Kaplan N, Campbell JD, Singh S, Root DE, Narayan R, Natoli T, Lahr DL, Tirosh I, Tamayo P, Getz G, Wong B, Doench J, Subramanian A, Golub TR, Meyerson M, Boehm JS. Cancer Cell. 2016 Aug 8;30(2):214-28. doi: 10.1016/j.ccell.2016.06.022. Epub 2016 Jul 28. PubMed 27478040.
Backbone
  Vector backbone: pDONR223
  Backbone manufacturer: Invitrogen
  Vector type: Gateway Entry vector
Growth in bacteria
  Bacterial resistance: Spectinomycin, 50 μg/mL
  Growth temperature: 37°C
  Growth strain: DH5alpha
  Copy number: High Copy
Gene/Insert
  Gene/Insert name: GPR137B
  Species: H. sapiens (human)
  Mutation: S231F
  GenBank ID: NM_003272
  Entrez Gene: GPR137B (a.k.a. TM7SF1)
  Promoter: None
  Cloning method: Gateway Cloning
  Sequencing primers: 5′ M13pUC-fwd; 3′ M13-Rev
Terms and licenses: Academic/Nonprofit Terms; Industry Terms: Not Available to Industry
Depositor comments: CLOSED (stop codon immediately follows insert)
How to cite: pDONR223_GPR137B_p.S231F was a gift from Jesse Boehm & Matthew Meyerson & David Root (Addgene plasmid # 82866 ; http://n2t.net/addgene:82866 ; RRID:Addgene_82866)
