[The description below was written by a language model from this plasmid's Addgene catalogue record and pLannotate feature annotations shown in this document.]
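Description:
pDONR223_GPR137B_p.S231F is a Gateway entry clone built on the Invitrogen pDONR223 backbone, carrying the human GPR137B open reading frame (also known as TM7SF1) with an S231F missense substitution. The sequenced plasmid is about 4 kb. It is maintained in E. coli from a high-copy ColE1/pUC-type origin and selected with spectinomycin through the aadA (SmR) aminoglycoside adenylyltransferase gene. That gene sits downstream of a class 1 integron Pc promoter fragment and a short remnant of a gentamicin resistance gene. rrnB T1 and T2 terminators lie upstream of the cloning region and help insulate it from read-through transcription. Small lacZα and lacI fragments are backbone remnants with no apparent function here.

The roughly 1.2 kb GPR137B coding sequence is flanked on both sides by attL recombination sites. The automated annotation labels both as attL3, and they are oriented towards each other. These sites allow the insert to be moved by an LR Clonase reaction into any compatible Gateway destination vector. The record lists no promoter for the insert, so the plasmid is a shuttle and storage clone rather than an expression construct. The only nearby promoter is a T7 promoter outside the downstream attL site, pointing back towards the insert. The clone is in "closed" format, meaning a stop codon immediately follows the ORF. The protein will therefore be expressed with its native C-terminus and cannot be fused to C-terminal tags supplied by a destination vector.

The plasmid belongs to the Target Accelerator Plasmid Collection, a set of mutant ORF clones associated with high-throughput phenotyping of somatic mutations found in lung cancer. Its expected use is transfer into expression vectors to assess the functional effect of the S231F allele.
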