Features (pLannotate 1.2.2; 12 found; start..end, strand, type, name):
     38..74      -  CDS            lacZα (fragment): LacZα fragment of β-galactosidase; lacZ fragment
     91..186     +  protein_bind   attL3: mutant version of attL; recombination site for the Gateway® LR reaction LR Clonase™
    192..1388    +  CDS            GPR137B: G137B_HUMAN - Also known as TM7SF1 From Homo sapiens (Human).
   1396..1491    -  protein_bind   attL3: mutant version of attL; recombination site for the Gateway® LR reaction LR Clonase™
   1510..1528    -  promoter       T7 promoter: promoter for bacteriophage T7 RNA polymerase
   1718..1741    +  promoter       Pc promoter (fragment): intI1 (promoter lies within the coding sequence); class 1 integron promoter
   1917..1973    +  CDS            GmR (fragment): gentamycin acetyltransferase; aacC1; confers resistance to gentamycin
   1980..2771    +  CDS            SmR: aminoglycoside adenylyltransferase (Murphy, 1985); aadA; confers resistance to spectinomycin and streptomycin
   2864..3452    +  rep_origin     ori: high-copy-number ColE1/pMB1/pBR322/pUC origin of replication
   3635..3727    +  CDS            lacI (fragment): lac repressor; lacI; The lac repressor binds to the lac operator to inhibit transcription in E. coli. This inhibition can be relieved by adding lactose or isopropyl-β-D-thiogalactopyranoside (IPTG).
   3782..3809    -  terminator     rrnB T2 terminator: transcription terminator T2 from the E. coli rrnB gene
   3941..3984    +  terminator     rrnB T1 terminator: Escherichia coli rrnB; transcription terminator T1 from the E. coli rrnB gene
>Addgene plasmid #82866 | pDONR223_GPR137B_p.S231F | addgene full sequence | sequence record 162274 | Addgene NGS Result
GGCAGTTCCCTACTCTCGCGTTAACGCTAGCATGGATGTTTTCCCAGTCACGACGTTGTAAAACGACGGC
CAGTCTTAAGCTCGGGCCCCAAATAATGATTTTATTTTGACTGATAGTGACCTGTTCGTTGCAACAAATT
GATGAGCAATGCTTTTTTATAATGCCAACTTTGTACAAAAAAGTTGGCACCATGAGGCCCGAGCGTCCCC
GGCCGCGCGGCAGCGCCCCCGGCCCGATGGAGACCCCGCCGTGGGACCCAGCCCGCAACGACTCGCTGCC
GCCCACGCTGACCCCGGCCGTGCCCCCCTACGTGAAGCTTGGCCTCACCGTCGTCTACACCGTGTTCTAC
GCGCTGCTCTTCGTGTTCATCTACGTGCAGCTCTGGCTGGTGCTGCGTTACCGCCACAAGCGGCTCAGCT
ACCAGAGCGTCTTCCTCTTTCTCTGCCTCTTCTGGGCCTCCCTGCGGACCGTCCTCTTCTCCTTCTACTT
CAAAGACTTCGTGGCGGCCAATTCGCTCAGCCCCTTCGTCTTCTGGCTGCTCTACTGCTTCCCTGTGTGC
CTGCAGTTTTTCACCCTCACGCTGATGAACTTGTACTTCACGCAGGTGATTTTCAAAGCCAAGTCAAAAT
ATTCTCCAGAATTACTCAAATACCGGTTGCCCCTCTACCTGGCCTCCCTCTTCATCAGCCTTGTTTTCCT
GTTGGTGAATTTAACCTGTGCTGTGCTGGTAAAGACGGGAAATTGGGAGAGGAAGGTTATCGTCTCTGTG
CGAGTGGCCATTAATGACACGCTCTTCGTGCTGTGTGCCGTCTCTCTCTCCATCTGTCTCTACAAAATCT
CTAAGATGTCCTTAGCCAACATTTACTTGGAGTCCAAGGGCTTCTCCGTGTGTCAAGTGACTGCCATCGG
TGTCACCGTGATACTGCTTTACACCTCTCGGGCCTGCTACAACCTGTTCATCCTGTCATTTTCTCAGAAC
AAGAGCGTCCATTCCTTTGATTATGACTGGTACAATGTATCAGACCAGGCAGATTTGAAGAATCAGCTGG
GAGATGCTGGATACGTATTATTTGGAGTGGTGTTATTTGTTTGGGAACTCTTACCTACCACCTTAGTCGT
TTATTTCTTCCGAGTTAGAAATCCTACAAAGGACCTTACCAACCCTGGAATGGTCCCCAGCCATGGATTC
AGTCCCAGATCTTATTTCTTTGACAACCCTCGAAGATATGACAGTGATGATGACCTTGCCTGGAACATTG
CCCCTCAGGGACTTCAGGGAGGTTTTGCTCCAGATTACTATGATTGGGGACAACAAACTAACAGCTTCCT
GGCACAAGCAGGAACTTTGCAAGACTCAACTTTGGATCCTGACAAACCAAGCCTTGGGTGATTGCCAACT
TTCTTGTACAAAGTTGGCATTATAAGAAAGCATTGCTTATCAATTTGTTGCAACGAACAGGTCACTATCA
GTCAAAATAAAATCATTATTTGCCATCCAGCTGATATCCCCTATAGTGAGTCGTATTACATGGTCATAGC
TGTTTCCTGGCAGCTCTGGCCCGTGTCTCAAAATCTCTGATGTTACATTGCACAAGATAAAAATATATCA
TCATGCCTCCTCTAGACCAGCCAGGACAGAAATGCCTCGACTTCGCTGCTACCCAAGGTTGCCGGGTGAC
GCACACCGTGGAAACGGATGAAGGCACGAACCCAGTGGACATAAGCCTGTTCGGTTCGTAAGCTGTAATG
CAAGTAGCGTATGCGCTCACGCAACTGGTCCAGAACCTTGACCGAACGCAGCGGTGGTAACGGCGCAGTG
GCGGTTTTCATGGCTTGTTATGACTGTTTTTTTGGGGTACAGTCTATGCCTCGGGCATCCAAGCAGCAAG
CGCGTTACGCCGTGGGTCGATGTTTGATGTTATGGAGCAGCAACGATGTTACGCAGCAGGGCAGTCGCCC
TAAAACAAAGTTAAACATTATGAGGGAAGCGGTGATCGCCGAAGTATCGACTCAACTATCAGAGGTAGTT
GGCGTCATCGAGCGCCATCTCGAACCGACGTTGCTGGCCGTACATTTGTACGGCTCCGCAGTGGATGGCG
GCCTGAAGCCACACAGTGATATTGATTTGCTGGTTACGGTGACCGTAAGGCTTGATGAAACAACGCGGCG
AGCTTTGATCAACGACCTTTTGGAAACTTCGGCTTCCCCTGGAGAGAGCGAGATTCTCCGCGCTGTAGAA
GTCACCATTGTTGTGCACGACGACATCATTCCGTGGCGTTATCCAGCTAAGCGCGAACTGCAATTTGGAG
AATGGCAGCGCAATGACATTCTTGCAGGTATCTTCGAGCCAGCCACGATCGACATTGATCTGGCTATCTT
GCTGACAAAAGCAAGAGAACATAGCGTTGCCTTGGTAGGTCCAGCGGCGGAGGAACTCTTTGATCCGGTT
CCTGAACAGGATCTATTTGAGGCGCTAAATGAAACCTTAACGCTATGGAACTCGCCGCCCGACTGGGCTG
GCGATGAGCGAAATGTAGTGCTTACGTTGTCCCGCATTTGGTACAGCGCAGTAACCGGCAAAATCGCGCC
GAAGGATGTCGCTGCCGACTGGGCAATGGAGCGCCTGCCGGCCCAGTATCAGCCCGTCATACTTGAAGCT
AGACAGGCTTATCTTGGACAAGAAGAAGATCGCTTGGCCTCGCGCGCAGATCAGTTGGAAGAATTTGTCC
ACTACGTGAAAGGCGAGATCACCAAGGTAGTCGGCAAATAACCCTCGAGCCACCCATGACCAAAATCCCT
TAACGTGAGTTACGCGTCGTTCCACTGAGCGTCAGACCCCGTAGAAAAGATCAAAGGATCTTCTTGAGAT
CCTTTTTTTCTGCGCGTAATCTGCTGCTTGCAAACAAAAAAACCACCGCTACCAGCGGTGGTTTGTTTGC
CGGATCAAGAGCTACCAACTCTTTTTCCGAAGGTAACTGGCTTCAGCAGAGCGCAGATACCAAATACTGT
TCTTCTAGTGTAGCCGTAGTTAGGCCACCACTTCAAGAACTCTGTAGCACCGCCTACATACCTCGCTCTG
CTAATCCTGTTACCAGTGGCTGCTGCCAGTGGCGATAAGTCGTGTCTTACCGGGTTGGACTCAAGACGAT
AGTTACCGGATAAGGCGCAGCGGTCGGGCTGAACGGGGGGTTCGTGCACACAGCCCAGCTTGGAGCGAAC
GACCTACACCGAACTGAGATACCTACAGCGTGAGCTATGAGAAAGCGCCACGCTTCCCGAAGGGAGAAAG
GCGGACAGGTATCCGGTAAGCGGCAGGGTCGGAACAGGAGAGCGCACGAGGGAGCTTCCAGGGGGAAACG
CCTGGTATCTTTATAGTCCTGTCGGGTTTCGCCACCTCTGACTTGAGCGTCGATTTTTGTGATGCTCGTC
AGGGGGGCGGAGCCTATGGAAAAACGCCAGCAACGCGGCCTTTTTACGGTTCCTGGCCTTTTGCTGGCCT
TTTGCTCACATGTTCTTTCCTGCGTTATCCCCTGATTCTGTGGATAACCGTATTACCGCCTTTGAGTGAG
CTGATACCGCTCGCCGCAGCCGAACGACCGAGCGCAGCGAGTCAGTGAGCGAGGAAGCGGAAGAGCGCCC
AATACGCAAACCGCCTCTCCCCGCGCGTTGGCCGATTCATTAATGCAGCTGGCACGACAGGTTTCCCGAC
TGGAAAGCGGGCAGTGAGCGCAACGCAATTAATACGCGTACCGCTAGCCAGGAAGAGTTTGTAGAAACGC
AAAAAGGCCATCCGTCAGGATGGCCTTCTGCTTAGTTTGATGCCTGGCAGTTTATGGCGGGCGTCCTGCC
CGCCACCCTCCGGGCCGTTGCTTCACAACGTTCAAATCCGCTCCCGGCGGATTTGTCCTACTCAGGAGAG
CGTTCACCGACAAACAACAGATAAAACGAAAGGCCCAGTCTTCCGACTGAGCCTTTCGTTTTATTTGATG
CCT
