>Addgene plasmid #82866 | pDONR223_GPR137B_p.S231F | depositor partial sequence | sequence record 157592 | Insert sequence
ATGAGGCCCGAGCGTCCCCGGCCGCGCGGCAGCGCCCCCGGCCCGATGGAGACCCCGCCGTGGGACCCAG
CCCGCAACGACTCGCTGCCGCCCACGCTGACCCCGGCCGTGCCCCCCTACGTGAAGCTTGGCCTCACCGT
CGTCTACACCGTGTTCTACGCGCTGCTCTTCGTGTTCATCTACGTGCAGCTCTGGCTGGTGCTGCGTTAC
CGCCACAAGCGGCTCAGCTACCAGAGCGTCTTCCTCTTTCTCTGCCTCTTCTGGGCCTCCCTGCGGACCG
TCCTCTTCTCCTTCTACTTCAAAGACTTCGTGGCGGCCAATTCGCTCAGCCCCTTCGTCTTCTGGCTGCT
CTACTGCTTCCCTGTGTGCCTGCAGTTTTTCACCCTCACGCTGATGAACTTGTACTTCACGCAGGTGATT
TTCAAAGCCAAGTCAAAATATTCTCCAGAATTACTCAAATACCGGTTGCCCCTCTACCTGGCCTCCCTCT
TCATCAGCCTTGTTTTCCTGTTGGTGAATTTAACCTGTGCTGTGCTGGTAAAGACGGGAAATTGGGAGAG
GAAGGTTATCGTCTCTGTGCGAGTGGCCATTAATGACACGCTCTTCGTGCTGTGTGCCGTCTCTCTCTCC
ATCTGTCTCTACAAAATCTCTAAGATGTCCTTAGCCAACATTTACTTGGAGTCCAAGGGCTTCTCCGTGT
GTCAAGTGACTGCCATCGGTGTCACCGTGATACTGCTTTACACCTCTCGGGCCTGCTACAACCTGTTCAT
CCTGTCATTTTCTCAGAACAAGAGCGTCCATTCCTTTGATTATGACTGGTACAATGTATCAGACCAGGCA
GATTTGAAGAATCAGCTGGGAGATGCTGGATACGTATTATTTGGAGTGGTGTTATTTGTTTGGGAACTCT
TACCTACCACCTTAGTCGTTTATTTCTTCCGAGTTAGAAATCCTACAAAGGACCTTACCAACCCTGGAAT
GGTCCCCAGCCATGGATTCAGTCCCAGATCTTATTTCTTTGACAACCCTCGAAGATATGACAGTGATGAT
GACCTTGCCTGGAACATTGCCCCTCAGGGACTTCAGGGAGGTTTTGCTCCAGATTACTATGATTGGGGAC
AACAAACTAACAGCTTCCTGGCACAAGCAGGAACTTTGCAAGACTCAACTTTGGATCCTGACAAACCAAG
CCTTGGGTAG
